>Addgene plasmid #120524 | CMV-Lin28aIR | addgene full sequence | sequence record 233961 | Addgene NGS Result
AAGCTACAACAAGGCAAGGCTTGACCGACAATTGCATGAAGAATCTGCTTAGGGTTAGGCGTTTTGCGCT
GCTTCGCGATGTACGGGCCAGATATACGCGTTGACATTGATTATTGACTAGTTATTAATAGTAATCAATT
ACGGGGTCATTAGTTCATAGCCCATATATGGAGTTCCGCGTTACATAACTTACGGTAAATGGCCCGCCTG
GCTGACCGCCCAACGACCCCCGCCCATTGACGTCAATAATGACGTATGTTCCCATAGTAACGCCAATAGG
GACTTTCCATTGACGTCAATGGGTGGAGTATTTACGGTAAACTGCCCACTTGGCAGTACATCAAGTGTAT
CATATGCCAAGTACGCCCCCTATTGACGTCAATGACGGTAAATGGCCCGCCTGGCATTATGCCCAGTACA
TGACCTTATGGGACTTTCCTACTTGGCAGTACATCTACGTATTAGTCATCGCTATTACCATGGTGATGCG
GTTTTGGCAGTACATCAATGGGCGTGGATAGCGGTTTGACTCACGGGGATTTCCAAGTCTCCACCCCATT
GACGTCAATGGGAGTTTGTTTTGGCACCAAAATCAACGGGACTTTCCAAAATGTCGTAACAACTCCGCCC
CATTGACGCAAATGGGCGGTAGGCGTGTACGGTGGGAGGTCTATATAAGCAGAGCTCTCTGGCTAACTAG
AGAACCCACTGCTTACTGGCTTATCGAAATTAATACGACTCACTATAGGGAGACCCAAGCTGGCTAGCGT
TTAAACGGGCCCTCTAGACTCGAGCGGCCGCCACTGTGCTGGATATCTGCAGAATTCCACCACACTGGAC
TAGTGGATCCGAGCTCGGTACCAAGCTTGGTTTGACACTTGTTTCGCTTCCCGTCTGGCAAGGGAAATAT
CACACAGCCTTCTACAAAAGAACTTCCCTAGCCCAGCCACTTGGCAAAGCCTCGGGTTCTAGGGTGGTTC
CTCCCCACAAAAGCCTTCACTTGCTTTCAGATAGAGTGTGGTAGGAGTTCCTTTGTCTCATCCTTTCCTT
CCCTCCAAGGAAAGACAGGGTGACACTGGGAACCCCGGCCTGAGACACGGCAGTGCAAGCTACCCACGCA
ACCCACCCTTACCCCCACTTTCTCCACTCTGCAGATTGATGCCTCTTTCCTTAAACTCCCCATTAGCCAA
AGAATAACCCTGACTCCTGGGCCTCAATTCTGGGCTTCTGGGAGCAGGGCAGGGCTGTGGATCTCTTCCT
CTTCCTCCCTGGATCCAGGAGTTTAAGGAAAGAGGCATCAATCTGCAGAGTGGAGAAAGTGGGGGTAAGG
GTGGGTTGCGTGGGTAGCTTGCACTGCCGTGTCTCAGGCCGGGGTTCCCAGTGTCACCCTGTCTTTCCTT
GGAGGGAAGGAAAGGATGAGACAAAGGAACTCCTACCACACTCTATCTGAAAGCAAGTGAAGGCTTTTGT
GGGGAGGAACCACCCTAGAACCCGAGGCTTTGCCAAGTGGCTGGGCTAGGGAAGTTCTTTTGTAGAAGGC
TGTGTGATATTTCCCTTGCCAGACGGGAAGCGAAACAAGTGTCAAACCAAGCTTAAGTTTAAACCGCTGA
TCAGCCTCGACTGTGCCTTCTAGTTGCCAGCCATCTGTTGTTTGCCCCTCCCCCGTGCCTTCCTTGACCC
TGGAAGGTGCCACTCCCACTGTCCTTTCCTAATAAAATGAGGAAATTGCATCGCATTGTCTGAGTAGGTG
TCATTCTATTCTGGGGGGTGGGGTGGGGCAGGACAGCAAGGGGGAGGATTGGGAAGACAATAGCAGGCAT
GCTGGGGATGCGGTGGGCTCTATGGCTTCTGAGGCGGAAAGAACCAGCTGGGGCTCTAGGGGGTATCCCC
[124 nt withheld, positions 1891-2014]
C
[91 nt withheld, positions 2016-2106]
A
[49 nt withheld, positions 2108-2156]
CCTTTGACGTTGGAGTCCACGTTCTTT
[37 nt withheld, positions 2184-2220]
ACCCTATCTCGGTCTATTCTTTTGATTTATAAGGGATTTTGCCGATTTCGGCCTATTGGTTAAAAAATGA
GCTGATTTAACAAAAATTTAACGCGAATTAATTCTGTGGAATGTGTGTCAGTTAGGGTGTGGAAAGTCCC
CAGGCTCCCCAGCAGGCAGAAGTATGCAAAGCATGCATCTCAATTAGTCAGCAACCAGGTGTGGAAAGTC
CCCAGGCTCCCCAGCAGGCAGAAGTATGCAAAGCATGCATCTCAATTAGTCAGCAACCATAGTCCCGCCC
CTAACTCCGCCCATCCCGCCCCTAACTCCGCCCAGTTCCGCCCATTCTCCGCCCCATGGCTGACTAATTT
TTTTTATTTATGCAGAGGCCGAGGCCGCCTCTGCCTCTGAGCTATTCCAGAAGTAGTGAGGAGGCTTTTT
TGGAGGCCTAGGCTTTTGCAAAAAGCTCCCGGGAGCTTGTATATCCATTTTCGGATCTGATCAAGAGACA
GGATGAGGATCGTTTCGCATGATTGAACAAGATGGATTGCACGCAGGTTCTCCGGCCGCTTGGGTGGAGA
GGCTATTCGGCTATGACTGGGCACAACAGACAATCGGCTGCTCTGATGCCGCCGTGTTCCGGCTGTCAGC
GCAGGGGCGCCCGGTTCTTTTTGTCAAGACCGACCTGTCCGGTGCCCTGAATGAACTGCAGGACGAGGCA
GCGCGGCTATCGTGGCTGGCCACGACGGGCGTTCCTTGCGCAGCTGTGCTCGACGTTGTCACTGAAGCGG
GAAGGGACTGGCTGCTATTGGGCGAAGTGCCGGGGCAGGATCTCCTGTCATCTCACCTTGCTCCTGCCGA
GAAAGTATCCATCATGGCTGATGCAATGCGGCGGCTGCATACGCTTGATCCGGCTACCTGCCCATTCGAC
CACCAAGCGAAACATCGCATCGAGCGAGCACGTACTCGGATGGAAGCCGGTCTTGTCGATCAGGATGATC
TGGACGAAGAGCATCAGGGGCTCGCGCCAGCCGAACTGTTCGCCAGGCTCAAGGCGCGCATGCCCGACGG
CGAGGATCTCGTCGTGACCCATGGCGATGCCTGCTTGCCGAATATCATGGTGGAAAATGGCCGCTTTTCT
GGATTCATCGACTGTGGCCGGCTGGGTGTGGCGGACCGCTATCAGGACATAGCGTTGGCTACCCGTGATA
TTGCTGAAGAGCTTGGCGGCGAATGGGCTGACCGCTTCCTCGTGCTTTACGGTATCGCCGCTCCCGATTC
GCAGCGCATCGCCTTCTATCGCCTTCTTGACGAGTTCTTCTGAGCGGGACTCTGGGGTTCGAAATGACCG
ACCAAGCGACGCCCAACCTGCCATCACGAGATTTCGATTCCACCGCCGCCTTCTATGAAAGGTTGGGCTT
CGGAATCGTTTTCCGGGACGCCGGCTGGATGATCCTCCAGCGCGGGGATCTCATGCTGGAGTTCTTCGCC
CACCCCAACTTGTTTATTGCAGCTTATAATGGTTACAAATAAAGCAATAGCATCACAAATTTCACAAATA
AAGCATTTTTTTCACTGCATTCTAGTTGTGGTTTGTCCAAACTCATCAATGTATCTTATCATGTCTGTAT
ACCGTCGACCTCTAGCTAGAGCTTGGCGTAATCATGGTCATAGCTGTTTCCTGTGTGAAATTGTTATCCG
CTCACAATTCCACACAACATACGAGCCGGAAGCATAAAGTGTAAAGCCTGGGGTGCCTAATGAGTGAGCT
AACTCACATTAATTGCGTTGCGCTCACTGCCCGCTTTCCAGTCGGGAAACCTGTCGTGCCAGCTGCATTA
ATGAATCGGCCAACGCGCGGGGAGAGGCGGTTTGCGTATTGGGCGCTCTTCCGCTTCCTCGCTCACTGAC
TCGCTGCGCTCGGTCGTTCGGCTGCGGCGAGCGGTATCAGCTCACTCAAAGGCGGTAATACGGTTATCCA
CAGAATCAGGGGATAACGCAGGAAAGAACATGTGAGCAAAAGGCCAGCAAAAGGCCAGGAACCGTAAAAA
GGCCGCGTTGCTGGCGTTTTTCCATAGGCTCCGCCCCCCTGACGAGCATCACAAAAATCGACGCTCAAGT
CAGAGGTGGCGAAACCCGACAGGACTATAAAGATACCAGGCGTTTCCCCCTGGAAGCTCCCTCGTGCGCT
CTCCTGTTCCGACCCTGCCGCTTACCGGATACCTGTCCGCCTTTCTCCCTTCGGGAAGCGTGGCGCTTTC
TCATAGCTCACGCTGTAGGTATCTCAGTTCGGTGTAGGTCGTTCGCTCCAAGCTGGGCTGTGTGCACGAA
CCCCCCGTTCAGCCCGACCGCTGCGCCTTATCCGGTAACTATCGTCTTGAGTCCAACCCGGTAAGACACG
ACTTATCGCCACTGGCAGCAGCCACTGGTAACAGGATTAGCAGAGCGAGGTATGTAGGCGGTGCTACAGA
GTTCTTGAAGTGGTGGCCTAACTACGGCTACACTAGAAGAACAGTATTTGGTATCTGCGCTCTGCTGAAG
CCAGTTACCTTCGGAAAAAGAGTTGGTAGCTCTTGATCCGGCAAACAAACCACCGCTGGTAGCGGTGGTT
TTTTTGTTTGCAAGCAGCAGATTACGCGCAGAAAAAAAGGATCTCAAGAAGATCCTTTGATCTTTTCTAC
GGGGTCTGACGCTCAGTGGAACGAAAACTCACGTTAAGGGATTTTGGTCATGAGATTATCAAAAAGGATC
TTCACCTAGATCCTTTTAAATTAAAAATGAAGTTTTAAATCAATCTAAAGTATATATGAGTAAACTTGGT
CTGACAGTTACCAATGCTTAATCAGTGAGGCACCTATCTCAGCGATCTGTCTATTTCGTTCATCCATAGT
TGCCTGACTCCCCGTCGTGTAGATAACTACGATACGGGAGGGCTTACCATCTGGCCCCAGTGCTGCAATG
ATACCGCGAGACCCACGCTCACCGGCTCCAGATTTATCAGCAATAAACCAGCCAGCCGGAAGGGCCGAGC
GCAGAAGTGGTCCTGCAACTTTATCCGCCTCCATCCAGTCTATTAATTGTTGCCGGGAAGCTAGAGTAAG
TAGTTCGCCAGTTAATAGTTTGCGCAACGTTGTTGCCATTGCTACAGGCATCGTGGTGTCACGCTCGTCG
TTTGGTATGGCTTCATTCAGCTCCGGTTCCCAACGATCAAGGCGAGTTACATGATCCCCCATGTTGTGCA
AAAAAGCGGTTAGCTCCTTCGGTCCTCCGATCGTTGTCAGAAGTAAGTTGGCCGCAGTGTTATCACTCAT
GGTTATGGCAGCACTGCATAATTCTCTTACTGTCATGCCATCCGTAAGATGCTTTTCTGTGACTGGTGAG
TACTCAACCAAGTCATTCTGAGAATAGTGTATGCGGCGACCGAGTTGCTCTTGCCCGGCGTCAATACGGG
ATAATACCGCGCCACATAGCAGAACTTTAAAAGTGCTCATCATTGGAAAACGTTCTTCGGGGCGAAAACT
CTCAAGGATCTTACCGCTGTTGAGATCCAGTTCGATGTAACCCACTCGTGCACCCAACTGATCTTCAGCA
TCTTTTACTTTCACCAGCGTTTCTGGGTGAGCAAAAACAGGAAGGCAAAATGCCGCAAAAAAGGGAATAA
GGGCGACACGGAAATGTTGAATACTCATACTCTTCCTTTTTCAATATTATTGAAGCATTTATCAGGGTTA
TTGTCTCATGAGCGGATACATATTTGAATGTATTTAGAAAAATAAACAAATAGGGGTTCCGCGCACATTT
CCCCGAAAAGTGCCACCTGACGTCGACGGATCGGGAGATCTCCCGATCCCCTATGGTGCACTCTCAGTAC
AATCTGCTCTGATGCCGCATAGTTAAGCCAGTATCTGCTCCCTGCTTGTGTGTTGGAGGTCGCTGAGTAG
TGCGCGAGCAAAATTT
Features (pLannotate 1.2.2; 20 found; start..end, strand, type, name):
    103..482     +  enhancer       CMV enhancer: human cytomegalovirus immediate early enhancer
    483..686     +  promoter       CMV promoter: human cytomegalovirus (CMV) immediate early promoter
    682..715     +  LTR            5' LTR (truncated) (fragment): truncated 5' long terminal repeat (LTR) from HIV-1
    731..749     +  promoter       T7 promoter: promoter for bacteriophage T7 RNA polymerase
   1217..1270    -  CDS            Lin28a (fragment): LN28A_MOUSE - Also known as Lin28, Tex17. Experimental evidence at protein level: Swiss-Prot protein existence level 1. RNA-binding protein that inhibits processing of pre-let-7 miRNAs and regulates translation of mRNAs that control developmental timing, pluripotency and metabolism (PubMed:17473174, PubMed:18604195, PubMed:18566191, PubMed:18292307, PubMed:19703396, PubMed:23102813, PubMed:24209617). Seems to recognize a common structural G-quartet (G4) feature in its miRNA and mRNA targets (PubMed:26045559). 'Translational enhancer' that drives specific mRNAs to polysomes and increases the ef
   1621..1845    +  polyA_signal   bGH poly(A) signal: bovine growth hormone polyadenylation signal
   1849..1870    +  promoter       SV40 promoter (fragment): SV40 enhancer and early promoter
   1891..2319    +  rep_origin     f1 ori (sequence partly withheld): f1 bacteriophage origin of replication; arrow indicates direction of (+) strand synthesis
   2333..2662    +  promoter       SV40 promoter: SV40 enhancer and early promoter
   2729..3520    +  CDS            neo: KKA2_KLEPN - Also known as kan, nptII. Experimental evidence at protein level: Swiss-Prot protein existence level 1. Resistance to kanamycin, neomycin, paromomycin, ribostamycin, butirosin and gentamicin B. From Klebsiella pneumoniae.
   3544..3702    +  CDS            ble (fragment): BLE_KLEPN - Experimental evidence at protein level: Swiss-Prot protein existence level 1. Binding protein with a strong affinity to the bleomycin family of antibiotics. Binds to CL990; an antimitotic-antibiotic compound. From Klebsiella pneumoniae.
   3697..3818    +  polyA_signal   SV40 poly(A) signal: SV40 polyadenylation signal
   3891..3907    -  protein_bind   lac operator: The lac repressor binds to the lac operator to inhibit transcription in E. coli. This inhibition can be relieved by adding lactose or isopropyl-β-D-thiogalactopyranoside (IPTG). lac repressor encoded by lacI
   3915..3945    -  promoter       lac promoter: promoter for the E. coli lac operon
   3960..3981    -  protein_bind   CAP binding site: CAP binding activates transcription in the presence of cAMP. E. coli catabolite activator protein
   3994..4086    -  CDS            lacI (fragment): lac repressor; lacI; The lac repressor binds to the lac operator to inhibit transcription in E. coli. This inhibition can be relieved by adding lactose or isopropyl-β-D-thiogalactopyranoside (IPTG).
   4269..4857    -  rep_origin     ori: high-copy-number ColE1/pMB1/pBR322/pUC origin of replication
   5028..5888    -  CDS            AmpR: β-lactamase; bla; confers resistance to ampicillin, carbenicillin, and related antibiotics
   5889..5993    -  promoter       AmpR promoter: bla
   6052..6104    -  misc_feature   bom (fragment): basis of mobility region from pBR322
