[The description below was written by a language model from this plasmid's Addgene catalogue record and pLannotate feature annotations shown in this document.]
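Description:
CMV-Lin28aIR is a mammalian RNAi plasmid built on the pcDNA3.1(-) backbone and designed to express double-stranded RNA derived from mouse Lin28a. It is maintained in E. coli as a high-copy plasmid through a ColE1/pUC-type origin and selected with ampicillin via the β-lactamase gene and its native promoter. The backbone also carries an f1 phage origin and small remnants of lac regulatory sequence and the pBR322 bom region. For selection in mammalian cells, an SV40 enhancer/early promoter drives the neomycin phosphotransferase gene, followed by an SV40 polyadenylation signal.

The expression cassette consists of the human cytomegalovirus immediate early enhancer and promoter, a T7 promoter just downstream, the insert region, and the bovine growth hormone polyadenylation signal. The "IR" in the name, together with the stated purpose of dsRNA expression, suggests that the Lin28a sequence is arranged as an inverted repeat, so that the Pol II transcript would fold back on itself into a long hairpin with a double-stranded stem. The record does not spell out this architecture, however, nor the cloning sites. The automated annotation recognises only a short Lin28a coding fragment in antisense orientation within the roughly 870 nt between the T7 promoter and the poly(A) signal, so the rest of the insert is unannotated and its exact composition cannot be determined from the feature table. The short HIV-1 LTR and ble fragment hits are probably incidental matches to backbone sequence rather than functional elements.

Constructs of this kind are typically used by transfection to study how mammalian cells process and respond to long dsRNA, including sequence-specific RNAi against the corresponding transcript.
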