Addgene plasmid #120524: CMV-Lin28aIR
Purpose: dsRNA expression
Depositing lab: Petr Svoboda. Depositing organization: Institute of Molecular Genetics of the Czech Academy of Sciences.
Backbone
  Vector backbone: pcDNA3.1(-)
  Vector type: RNAi
Growth in bacteria
  Bacterial resistance: Ampicillin, 100 μg/mL
  Growth temperature: 37°C
  Growth strain: DH5alpha
  Copy number: High Copy
Gene/Insert
  Gene/Insert name: Lin28
  Species: M. musculus (mouse)
  Entrez Gene: Lin28a (a.k.a. Gm10299, Lin-28, Lin28, Tex17, lin-28A)
  Cloning method: Restriction Enzyme; 5′ cloning site Unknown (unknown if destroyed); 3′ cloning site Unknown (unknown if destroyed)
Terms and licenses: Academic/Nonprofit Terms; Industry Terms: Not Available to Industry
How to cite: CMV-Lin28aIR was a gift from Petr Svoboda (Addgene plasmid # 120524 ; http://n2t.net/addgene:120524 ; RRID:Addgene_120524)
